>Addgene plasmid #174476 | pFX-Lifeact-SECFP | addgene full sequence | sequence record 354832 | Addgene NGS Result
TAGTTATTAATAGTAATCAATTACGGGGTCATTAGTTCATAGCCCATATATGGAGTTCCGCGTTACATAA
CTTACGGTAAATGGCCCGCCTGGCTGACCGCCCAACGACCCCCGCCCATTGACGTCAATAATGACGTATG
TTCCCATAGTAACGCCAATAGGGACTTTCCATTGACGTCAATGGGTGGAGTATTTACGGTAAACTGCCCA
CTTGGCAGTACATCAAGTGTATCATATGCCAAGTACGCCCCCTATTGACGTCAATGACGGTAAATGGCCC
GCCTGGCATTATGCCCAGTACATGACCTTATGGGACTTTCCTACTTGGCAGTACATCTACGTATTAGTCA
TCGCTATTACCATGGTGATGCGGTTTTGGCAGTACATCAATGGGCGTGGATAGCGGTTTGACTCACGGGG
ATTTCCAAGTCTCCACCCCATTGACGTCAATGGGAGTTTGTTTTGGCACCAAAATCAACGGGACTTTCCA
AAATGTCGTAACAACTCCGCCCCATTGACGCAAATGGGCGGTAGGCGTGTACGGTGGGAGGTCTATATAA
GCAGAGCTGGTTTAGTGAACCGTCAGATCCGCTAGCGCTACCGGTTCTAGAGCCATGCTCGAGGCCACCA
TGGGCGTGGCCGACTTGATCAAGAAGTTCGAGTCCATCTCCAAGGAGGAGGGGGATCCACCGGTGGCTAC
CTGCGGCCGCGGAGGATCCGGAGGAGAATTCGGATCCATGGTGAGCAAGGGCGAGGAGCTGTTCACCGGG
GTGGTGCCCATCCTGGTCGAGCTGGACGGCGACGTAAACGGCCACAGGTTCAGCGTGTCCGGCGAGGGCG
AGGGCGATGCCACCTACGGCAAGCTGACCCTGAAGTTCATCTGCACCACCGGCAAGCTGCCCGTGCCCTG
GCCCACCCTCGTGACCACCCTGACCTGGGGCGTGCAGTGCTTCAGCCGCTACCCCGACCACATGAAGCAG
CACGACTTCTTCAAGTCCGCCATGCCCGAAGGCTACGTCCAGGAGCGTACCATCTTCTTCAAGGACGACG
GCAACTACAAGACCCGCGCCGAGGTGAAGTTCGAGGGCGACACCCTGGTGAACCGCATCGAGCTGAAGGG
CATCGGCTTCAAGGAGGACGGCAACATCCTGGGGCACAAGCTAGAGTACAACTACATCAGCCACAACGTC
TATATCACCGCCGACAAGCAGAAGAACGGCATCAAGGCCCACTTCAAGATCCGCCACAACATCGAGGACG
GCGGCGTGCAGCTCGCCGACCACTACCAGCAGAACACCCCCATCGGCGACGGCCCCGTGCTGCTGCCCGA
CAACCACTACCTGAGCACCCAGTCCGCCCTGAGCAAAGACCCCAACGAGAAGCGCGATCACATGGTCCTG
CTGGAGTTCGTGACCGCCGCCGGGATCACTCTCGGCATGGACGAGCTGTACAAGGGAGGATCTGGAGGAA
GATCTCTGACTGACTGAGATGCGCGGATGTCGAACGGCAGTTCGGCCGAATAGGCCGACAGCCGGCCGTC
GGCCGACGACACGGCCAGGGCCGGCGGGGATCCACCGGATCTAGATAACTGATCATAATCAGCCATACCA
CATTTGTAGAGGTTTTACTTGCTTTAAAAAACCTCCCACACCTCCCCCTGAACCTGAAACATAAAATGAA
TGCAATTGTTGTTGTTAACTTGTTTATTGCAGCTTATAATGGTTACAAATAAAGCAATAGCATCACAAAT
TTCACAAATAAAGCATTTTTTTCACTGCATTCTAGTTGTGGTTTGTCCAAACTCATCAATGTATCTTAAG
GCGTAAATTGTAAGCGTTAATATTTTGTTAAAATTCGCGTTAAATTTTTGTTAAATCAGCTCATTTTTTA
ACCAATAGGCCGAAATCGGCAAAATCCCTTATAAATCAAAAGAATAGACCGAGATAGGGT
[37 nt withheld, positions 1951-1987]
AAAGAACGTGGACTCCAACGTCAAAGG
[49 nt withheld, positions 2015-2063]
T
[91 nt withheld, positions 2065-2155]
G
[124 nt withheld, positions 2157-2280]
CAGGTGGCACTTTTCGGGGAAATGTGCGCGGAACCCCTATTTGTTTATTTTTCTAAATACATTCAAATAT
GTATCCGCTCATGAGACAATAACCCTGATAAATGCTTCAATAATATTGAAAAAGGAAGAGTCCTGAGGCG
GAAAGAACCAGCTGTGGAATGTGTGTCAGTTAGGGTGTGGAAAGTCCCCAGGCTCCCCAGCAGGCAGAAG
TATGCAAAGCATGCATCTCAATTAGTCAGCAACCAGGTGTGGAAAGTCCCCAGGCTCCCCAGCAGGCAGA
AGTATGCAAAGCATGCATCTCAATTAGTCAGCAACCATAGTCCCGCCCCTAACTCCGCCCATCCCGCCCC
TAACTCCGCCCAGTTCCGCCCATTCTCCGCCCCATGGCTGACTAATTTTTTTTATTTATGCAGAGGCCGA
GGCCGCCTCGGCCTCTGAGCTATTCCAGAAGTAGTGAGGAGGCTTTTTTGGAGGCCTAGGCTTTTGCAAA
GATCGATCAAGAGACAGGATGAGGATCGTTTCGCATGATTGAACAAGATGGATTGCACGCAGGTTCTCCG
GCCGCTTGGGTGGAGAGGCTATTCGGCTATGACTGGGCACAACAGACAATCGGCTGCTCTGATGCCGCCG
TGTTCCGGCTGTCAGCGCAGGGGCGCCCGGTTCTTTTTGTCAAGACCGACCTGTCCGGTGCCCTGAATGA
ACTGCAAGACGAGGCAGCGCGGCTATCGTGGCTGGCCACGACGGGCGTTCCTTGCGCAGCTGTGCTCGAC
GTTGTCACTGAAGCGGGAAGGGACTGGCTGCTATTGGGCGAAGTGCCGGGGCAGGATCTCCTGTCATCTC
ACCTTGCTCCTGCCGAGAAAGTATCCATCATGGCTGATGCAATGCGGCGGCTGCATACGCTTGATCCGGC
TACCTGCCCATTCGACCACCAAGCGAAACATCGCATCGAGCGAGCACGTACTCGGATGGAAGCCGGTCTT
GTCGATCAGGATGATCTGGACGAAGAGCATCAGGGGCTCGCGCCAGCCGAACTGTTCGCCAGGCTCAAGG
CGAGCATGCCCGACGGCGAGGATCTCGTCGTGACCCATGGCGATGCCTGCTTGCCGAATATCATGGTGGA
AAATGGCCGCTTTTCTGGATTCATCGACTGTGGCCGGCTGGGTGTGGCGGACCGCTATCAGGACATAGCG
TTGGCTACCCGTGATATTGCTGAAGAGCTTGGCGGCGAATGGGCTGACCGCTTCCTCGTGCTTTACGGTA
TCGCCGCTCCCGATTCGCAGCGCATCGCCTTCTATCGCCTTCTTGACGAGTTCTTCTGAGCGGGACTCTG
GGGTTCGAAATGACCGACCAAGCGACGCCCAACCTGCCATCACGAGATTTCGATTCCACCGCCGCCTTCT
ATGAAAGGTTGGGCTTCGGAATCGTTTTCCGGGACGCCGGCTGGATGATCCTCCAGCGCGGGGATCTCAT
GCTGGAGTTCTTCGCCCACCCTAGGGGGAGGCTAACTGAAACACGGAAGGAGACAATACCGGAAGGAACC
CGCGCTATGACGGCAATAAAAAGACAGAATAAAACGCACGGTGTTGGGTCGTTTGTTCATAAACGCGGGG
TTCGGTCCCAGGGCTGGCACTCTGTCGATACCCCACCGAGACCCCATTGGGGCCAATACGCCCGCGTTTC
TTCCTTTTCCCCACCCCACCCCCCAAGTTCGGGTGAAGGCCCAGGGCTCGCAGCCAACGTCGGGGCGGCA
GGCCCTGCCATAGCCTCAGGTTACTCATATATACTTTAGATTGATTTAAAACTTCATTTTTAATTTAAAA
GGATCTAGGTGAAGATCCTTTTTGATAATCTCATGACCAAAATCCCTTAACGTGAGTTTTCGTTCCACTG
AGCGTCAGACCCCGTAGAAAAGATCAAAGGATCTTCTTGAGATCCTTTTTTTCTGCGCGTAATCTGCTGC
TTGCAAACAAAAAAACCACCGCTACCAGCGGTGGTTTGTTTGCCGGATCAAGAGCTACCAACTCTTTTTC
CGAAGGTAACTGGCTTCAGCAGAGCGCAGATACCAAATACTGTTCTTCTAGTGTAGCCGTAGTTAGGCCA
CCACTTCAAGAACTCTGTAGCACCGCCTACATACCTCGCTCTGCTAATCCTGTTACCAGTGGCTGCTGCC
AGTGGCGATAAGTCGTGTCTTACCGGGTTGGACTCAAGACGATAGTTACCGGATAAGGCGCAGCGGTCGG
GCTGAACGGGGGGTTCGTGCACACAGCCCAGCTTGGAGCGAACGACCTACACCGAACTGAGATACCTACA
GCGTGAGCTATGAGAAAGCGCCACGCTTCCCGAAGGGAGAAAGGCGGACAGGTATCCGGTAAGCGGCAGG
GTCGGAACAGGAGAGCGCACGAGGGAGCTTCCAGGGGGAAACGCCTGGTATCTTTATAGTCCTGTCGGGT
TTCGCCACCTCTGACTTGAGCGTCGATTTTTGTGATGCTCGTCAGGGGGGCGGAGCCTATGGAAAAACGC
CAGCAACGCGGCCTTTTTACGGTTCCTGGCCTTTTGCTGGCCTTTTGCTCACATGTTCTTTCCTGCGTTA
TCCCCTGATTCTGTGGATAACCGTATTACCGCCATGCAT
Features (pLannotate 1.2.2; 14 found; start..end, strand, type, name):
     61..364     +  enhancer       CMV enhancer: human cytomegalovirus immediate early enhancer
    365..568     +  promoter       CMV promoter: human cytomegalovirus (CMV) immediate early promoter
    630..701     +  CDS            ABP140 (fragment): AB140_YEAST - Also known as TRM140. Experimental evidence at protein level: Swiss-Prot protein existence level 1. S-adenosyl-L-methionine-dependent methyltransferase that mediates N(3)-methylcytidine modification of residue 32 of the tRNA anticodon loop of tRNA(Thr) and tRNA(Ser). Binds F-actin and shows weak F-actin cross-linking activity. From Saccharomyces cerevisiae (strain ATCC 204508 / S288c) (Baker's yeast).
    738..1454    +  CDS            CFP: cyan variant of GFP mammalian codon-optimized
   1590..1674    +  CDS            large T antigen (fragment): large T antigen from SV40 (simian virus 40)
   1697..1818    +  polyA_signal   SV40 poly(A) signal: SV40 polyadenylation signal
   1852..2280    -  rep_origin     f1 ori (sequence partly withheld): f1 bacteriophage origin of replication; arrow indicates direction of (+) strand synthesis
   2307..2411    +  promoter       AmpR promoter: bla
   2413..2770    +  promoter       SV40 promoter: SV40 enhancer and early promoter
   2805..3599    +  CDS            NeoR/KanR: aminoglycoside phosphotransferase from Tn5; aph(3')-II (or nptII); confers resistance to neomycin, kanamycin, and G418 (Geneticin®)
   3620..3772    +  CDS            ble (fragment): BLE_KLEPN - Experimental evidence at protein level: Swiss-Prot protein existence level 1. Binding protein with a strong affinity to the bleomycin family of antibiotics. Binds to CL990; an antimitotic-antibiotic compound. From Klebsiella pneumoniae.
   3831..3878    +  polyA_signal   HSV TK poly(A) signal: herpes simplex virus thymidine kinase polyadenylation signal (Cole and Stacy, 1985)
   3969..3985    -  polyA_signal   bGH poly(A) signal (fragment): bovine growth hormone polyadenylation signal
   4207..4795    +  rep_origin     ori: high-copy-number ColE1/pMB1/pBR322/pUC origin of replication
