[The description below was written by a language model from this plasmid's Addgene catalogue record and pLannotate feature annotations shown in this document.]
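Description:
pFX-Lifeact-SECFP is a mammalian expression plasmid built on the pFX backbone that produces the cyan fluorescent protein SECFP fused at its N terminus to Lifeact, the 17-residue F-actin-binding peptide from the start of Saccharomyces cerevisiae Abp140. The fusion is driven by the human cytomegalovirus immediate early enhancer and promoter and terminated by an SV40 polyadenylation signal. The insert sits between XhoI and BglII sites that were both retained. In the annotated sequence, a short Abp140-derived segment lies just upstream of a mammalian codon-optimized CFP open reading frame, consistent with the catalogue description. A small large T antigen fragment annotated between the CFP coding region and the poly(A) signal probably reflects SV40-derived sequence surrounding the poly(A) signal rather than a functional gene.

The plasmid replicates at high copy in E. coli from a ColE1/pUC-type origin and also carries an f1 phage origin. A single Tn5 aminoglycoside phosphotransferase gene (NeoR/KanR) serves both hosts. A bacterial bla-type promoter allows kanamycin selection in bacteria, while the adjacent SV40 enhancer and early promoter, together with an HSV TK poly(A) signal, allow G418 selection of stably transfected mammalian cells. Short ble and bGH poly(A) fragments also appear in the annotation and look like partial remnants. The sequenced record is 4,909 nt, slightly larger than the roughly 4.8 kb catalogue size.

The stated purpose is to express SECFP targeted to actin in mammalian cells, labelling filamentous actin structures for fluorescence imaging. The associated publication examines how fluorescent protein folding affects the localization of fusion proteins, so this plasmid is probably one of a set of organelle- or structure-targeted fluorescent protein constructs from that work.
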