Addgene plasmid #174476: pFX-Lifeact-SECFP
Purpose: Express SECFP with actin-targeting sequence in mammalian cells
Depositing lab: Yusuke Ohba. Depositing organization: Hokkaido University. Publication: Folding Latency of Fluorescent Proteins Affects the Mitochondrial Localization of Fusion Proteins. Kashiwagi S, Fujioka Y, Satoh AO, Yoshida A, Fujioka M, Nepal P, Tsuzuki A, Aoki O, Paudel S, Sasajima H, Ohba Y. Cell Struct Funct. 2019 Dec 26;44(2):183-194. doi: 10.1247/csf.19028. Epub 2019 Nov 15. PubMed 31735740.
Backbone
  Vector backbone: pFX
  Backbone size w/o insert (bp): 4000
  Total vector size (bp): 4830
  Vector type: Mammalian Expression
  Selectable markers: Neomycin (select with G418)
Growth in bacteria
  Bacterial resistance: Kanamycin, 50 μg/mL
  Growth temperature: 37°C
  Growth strain: DH5alpha
  Copy number: High Copy
Gene/Insert
  Gene/Insert name: SECFP with actin-targeting sequence
  Insert size (bp): 830
  Promoter: CMV
  Tag / fusion protein: Lifeact (N-terminal 17 amino acids from S. Cerevisiae Abp140) (N terminal on insert)
  Cloning method: Restriction Enzyme; 5′ cloning site XhoI (not destroyed); 3′ cloning site BglII (not destroyed)
  Sequencing primers: 5′ none; 3′ none
Terms and licenses: Academic/Nonprofit Terms; Industry Terms: Not Available to Industry
How to cite: pFX-Lifeact-SECFP was a gift from Yusuke Ohba (Addgene plasmid # 174476 ; http://n2t.net/addgene:174476 ; RRID:Addgene_174476)
